Addgene plasmid #126615: RCAS-Flag-BRAFV600E
Purpose: Retroviral expression of Flag tagged human oncogenic BRAFV600E
Depositing lab: Yi Li. Depositing organization: Baylor College of Medicine. Publication: Mammary Precancerous Stem and Non-Stem Cells Evolve into Cancers of Distinct Subtypes. Bu W, Liu Z, Jiang W, Nagi C, Huang S, Edwards DP, Jo E, Mo Q, Creighton CJ, Hilsenbeck SG, Leavitt AD, Lewis MT, Wong STC, Li Y. Cancer Res. 2019 Jan 1;79(1):61-71. doi: 10.1158/0008-5472.CAN-18-1087. Epub 2018 Nov 6. PubMed 30401712.
Backbone
  Vector backbone: RCAS-Y
  Vector type: Mammalian Expression, Retroviral
Growth in bacteria
  Bacterial resistance: Ampicillin, 100 μg/mL
  Growth temperature: 37°C
  Growth strain: NEB Stable
  Copy number: Unknown
Gene/Insert
  Gene/Insert name: BRAF (alt name: B-Raf proto-oncogene serine/threonine-protein kinase)
  Species: H. sapiens (human)
  Mutation: V600E
  Entrez Gene: BRAF (a.k.a. B-RAF1, B-raf, BRAF-1, BRAF1, NS7, RAFB1)
  Tag / fusion protein: Flag (N terminal on insert)
  Cloning method: Restriction Enzyme; 5′ cloning site PacI (unknown if destroyed); 3′ cloning site ClaI (unknown if destroyed)
  Sequencing primers: 5′ n/a
Resource information
  A portion of this plasmid was derived from a plasmid made by: A PacI-ClaI PCR fragment of Flag-tagged BRAFV600E from Addgene plasmid # 53156 was inserted into RCAS-Y.
Terms and licenses: Academic/Nonprofit Terms; Industry Terms: Not Available to Industry
How to cite: RCAS-Flag-BRAFV600E was a gift from Yi Li (Addgene plasmid # 126615 ; http://n2t.net/addgene:126615 ; RRID:Addgene_126615)
