[The description below was written by a language model from this plasmid's Addgene catalogue record and pLannotate feature annotations shown in this document.]
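Description:
RCAS-Flag-BRAFV600E is a retroviral expression plasmid built on the RCAS-Y backbone, a replication-competent avian retroviral vector derived from Rous sarcoma virus. The 13,977 nt sequence contains a complete provirus. Two copies of the RSV enhancer/promoter region, each followed by a primer binding site annotation and preceded by a direct repeat 1 element, correspond to the long terminal repeats that flank the viral genome. Between them lie the gag, gag-pol and env reading frames, with env matching the Schmidt-Ruppin A strain glycoprotein. Because the vector encodes its own structural, enzymatic and envelope proteins, it can produce infectious particles without separate packaging plasmids in permissive avian cells. In general RCAS usage, mammalian cells can be infected only if they express the cognate avian receptor, although the record does not describe this. The bacterial portion is pBR322-like, with a ColE1/pMB1-type origin, bom and rop, an ampicillin resistance gene used for selection, and leftover fragments of the tetracycline resistance gene and lac promoter/operator.

The payload is human BRAF carrying the oncogenic V600E substitution with an N-terminal Flag tag. It was introduced as a PacI–ClaI PCR fragment taken from an earlier Flag-BRAF V600E plasmid. It sits downstream of env and just upstream of the 3′ LTR, the position normally used for cargo in RCAS vectors. No dedicated internal promoter is annotated, so expression presumably depends on LTR-driven viral transcription. The Flag annotation is a partial match to a multi-Flag element spanning the sequence numbering origin, immediately ahead of the BRAF reading frame. The stated purpose is retroviral delivery of constitutively active BRAF, and the associated publication concerns modelling mammary tumour initiation from precancerous cells.
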