Features (pLannotate 1.2.2; 21 found; start..end, strand, type, name):
     55..2319    +  CDS            BRAF: BRAF_HUMAN - Also known as BRAF1, RAFB1. Experimental evidence at protein level: Swiss-Prot protein existence level 1. Protein kinase involved in the transduction of mitogenic signals from the cell membrane to the nucleus (Probable). Phosphorylates MAP2K1, and thereby activates the MAP kinase signal transduction pathway (PubMed:21441910, PubMed:29433126). May play a role in the postsynaptic responses of hippocampal neurons (PubMed:1508179). From Homo sapiens (Human).
   2331..2425    +  ncRNA          Retro dr1: Accession: RF00214 - Retrovirus direct repeat 1 (dr1)
   2461..2722    +  promoter       RSV promoter: Rous sarcoma virus enhancer/promoter
   2744..2818    +  ncRNA          RSV PBS: Accession: RF00467 - Rous sarcoma virus (RSV) primer binding site (PBS)
   2945..3239    -  CDS            TcR (fragment): tetracycline efflux protein; tet; confers resistance to tetracycline
   3321..3343    -  protein_bind   lac operator (fragment): The lac repressor binds to the lac operator to inhibit transcription in E. coli. This inhibition can be relieved by adding lactose or isopropyl-β-D-thiogalactopyranoside (IPTG). lac repressor encoded by lacI
   3347..3377    -  promoter       lac UV5 promoter: E. coli lac promoter with an "up" mutation
   3506..3610    +  promoter       AmpR promoter: bla
   3611..4471    +  CDS            AmpR: β-lactamase; bla; confers resistance to ampicillin, carbenicillin, and related antibiotics
   4642..5230    +  rep_origin     ori: high-copy-number ColE1/pMB1/pBR322/pUC origin of replication
   5416..5556    -  misc_feature   bom: basis of mobility region from pBR322
   5658..5849    -  CDS            rop: Rop protein, which maintains plasmids at low copy number; rop
   5866..6246    +  CDS            YPB1_ECOLX: Protein predicted: Swiss-Prot protein existence level 4. From Escherichia coli.
   6488..6557    -  CDS            TcR (fragment): tetracycline efflux protein; tet; confers resistance to tetracycline
   6562..6656    +  ncRNA          Retro dr1: Accession: RF00214 - Retrovirus direct repeat 1 (dr1)
   6692..6953    +  promoter       RSV promoter: Rous sarcoma virus enhancer/promoter
   6975..7049    +  ncRNA          RSV PBS: Accession: RF00467 - Rous sarcoma virus (RSV) primer binding site (PBS)
   7292..9400    +  CDS            gag: GAG_RSVSB - Experimental evidence at protein level: Swiss-Prot protein existence level 1. [Protease p15]: Aspartyl protease that mediates proteolytic cleavages of Gag and Gag-Pol polyproteins during or shortly after the release of the virion from the plasma membrane. Cleavages take place as an ordered, step-wise cascade to yield mature proteins. This process is called maturation. Displays maximal activity during the budding process just prior to particle release from the cell. From Rous sarcoma virus (strain Schmidt-Ruppin B) (RSV-SRB).
   9388..12105   +  CDS            gag-pol (fragment): POL_RSVSB - Experimental evidence at protein level: Swiss-Prot protein existence level 1. [Integrase]: Catalyzes viral DNA integration into the host chromosome, by performing a series of DNA cutting and joining reactions (PubMed:9218451). This recombination event is an essential step in the viral replication cycle. Has a strong preference for using the 3'-OH at the viral DNA end as a nucleophile. From Rous sarcoma virus (strain Schmidt-Ruppin B) (RSV-SRB).
  11990..13798   +  CDS            env: ENV_RSVSA - Experimental evidence at protein level: Swiss-Prot protein existence level 1. The transmembrane protein (TM) acts as a class I viral fusion protein. Under the current model, the protein has at least 3 conformational states: pre-fusion native state, pre-hairpin intermediate state, and post-fusion hairpin state. During viral and target cell membrane fusion, the coiled coil regions (heptad repeats) assume a trimer-of-hairpins structure, positioning the fusion peptide in close proximity to the C-terminal region of the ectodomain. The formation of this structure appears to drive apposit
  13977..24      +  CDS            5xFLAG (fragment) (across the origin): five tandem FLAG® epitope tags
>Addgene plasmid #126615 | RCAS-Flag-BRAFV600E | addgene full sequence | sequence record 250874 | Addgene NGS Result
GATTATAAAGATGACGACGATAAGGCGGCGCTGAGCGGTGGCGGTGGTGGCGGCGCGGAGCCGGGCCAGG
CTCTGTTCAACGGGGACATGGAGCCCGAGGCCGGCGCCGGCGCCGGCGCCGCGGCCTCTTCGGCTGCGGA
CCCTGCCATTCCGGAGGAGGTGTGGAATATCAAACAAATGATTAAGTTGACACAGGAACATATAGAGGCC
CTATTGGACAAATTTGGTGGGGAGCATAATCCACCATCAATATATCTGGAGGCCTATGAAGAATACACCA
GCAAGCTAGATGCACTCCAACAAAGAGAACAACAGTTATTGGAATCTCTGGGGAACGGAACTGATTTTTC
TGTTTCTAGCTCTGCATCAATGGATACCGTTACATCTTCTTCCTCTTCTAGCCTTTCAGTGCTACCTTCA
TCTCTTTCAGTTTTTCAAAATCCCACAGATGTGGCACGGAGCAACCCCAAGTCACCACAAAAACCTATCG
TTAGAGTCTTCCTGCCCAACAAACAGAGGACAGTGGTACCTGCAAGGTGTGGAGTTACAGTCCGAGACAG
TCTAAAGAAAGCACTGATGATGAGAGGTCTAATCCCAGAGTGCTGTGCTGTTTACAGAATTCAGGATGGA
GAGAAGAAACCAATTGGTTGGGACACTGATATTTCCTGGCTTACTGGAGAAGAATTGCATGTGGAAGTGT
TGGAGAATGTTCCACTTACAACACACAACTTTGTACGAAAAACGTTTTTCACCTTAGCATTTTGTGACTT
TTGTCGAAAGCTGCTTTTCCAGGGTTTCCGCTGTCAAACATGTGGTTATAAATTTCACCAGCGTTGTAGT
ACAGAAGTTCCACTGATGTGTGTTAATTATGACCAACTTGATTTGCTGTTTGTCTCCAAGTTCTTTGAAC
ACCACCCAATACCACAGGAAGAGGCGTCCTTAGCAGAGACTGCCCTAACATCTGGATCATCCCCTTCCGC
ACCCGCCTCGGACTCTATTGGGCCCCAAATTCTCACCAGTCCGTCTCCTTCAAAATCCATTCCAATTCCA
CAGCCCTTCCGACCAGCAGATGAAGATCATCGAAATCAATTTGGGCAACGAGACCGATCCTCATCAGCTC
CCAATGTGCATATAAACACAATAGAACCTGTCAATATTGATGACTTGATTAGAGACCAAGGATTTCGTGG
TGATGGAGGATCAACCACAGGTTTGTCTGCTACCCCCCCTGCCTCATTACCTGGCTCACTAACTAACGTG
AAAGCCTTACAGAAATCTCCAGGACCTCAGCGAGAAAGGAAGTCATCTTCATCCTCAGAAGACAGGAATC
GAATGAAAACACTTGGTAGACGGGACTCGAGTGATGATTGGGAGATTCCTGATGGGCAGATTACAGTGGG
ACAAAGAATTGGATCTGGATCATTTGGAACAGTCTACAAGGGAAAGTGGCATGGTGATGTGGCAGTGAAA
ATGTTGAATGTGACAGCACCTACACCTCAGCAGTTACAAGCCTTCAAAAATGAAGTAGGAGTACTCAGGA
AAACACGACATGTGAATATCCTACTCTTCATGGGCTATTCCACAAAGCCACAACTGGCTATTGTTACCCA
GTGGTGTGAGGGCTCCAGCTTGTATCACCATCTCCATATCATTGAGACCAAATTTGAGATGATCAAACTT
ATAGATATTGCACGACAGACTGCACAGGGCATGGATTACTTACACGCCAAGTCAATCATCCACAGAGACC
TCAAGAGTAATAATATATTTCTTCATGAAGACCTCACAGTAAAAATAGGTGATTTTGGTCTAGCTACAGA
GAAATCTCGATGGAGTGGGTCCCATCAGTTTGAACAGTTGTCTGGATCCATTTTGTGGATGGCACCAGAA
GTCATCAGAATGCAAGATAAAAATCCATACAGCTTTCAGTCAGATGTATATGCATTTGGAATTGTTCTGT
ATGAATTGATGACTGGACAGTTACCTTATTCAAACATCAACAACAGGGACCAGATAATTTTTATGGTGGG
ACGAGGATACCTGTCTCCAGATCTCAGTAAGGTACGGAGTAACTGTCCAAAAGCCATGAAGAGATTAATG
GCAGAGTGCCTCAAAAAGAAAAGAGATGAGAGACCACTCTTTCCCCAAATTCTCGCCTCTATTGAGCTGC
TGGCCCGCTCATTGCCAAAAATTCACCGCAGTGCATCAGAACCCTCCTTGAATCGGGCTGGTTTCCAAAC
AGAGGATTTTAGTCTATATGCTTGTGCTTCTCCAAAAACACCCATCCAGGCAGGGGGATATGGTGCGTTT
CCTGTCCACTGAATCGATGCGATGTACGGGCCAGATATACGCGTATCTGAGGGGACTAGGGTGTGTTTAG
GCGAAAAGCGGGGCTTCGGTTGTACGCGGTTAGGAGTCCCCTCAGGATATAGTAGTTTCGCTTTTGCATA
GGGAGGGGGAAATGTAGTCTTATGCAATACTCTTGTAGTCTTGCAACATGGTAACGATGAGTTAGCAACA
TGCCTTACAAGGAGAGAAAAAGCACCGTGCATGCCGATTGGTGGAAGTAAGGTGGTACGATCGTGCCTTA
TTAGGAAGGCAACAGACGGGTCTGACATGGATTGGACGAACCACTGAATTCCGCATTGCAGAGATATTGT
ATTTAAGTGCCTAGCTCGATACAATAAACGCCATTTGACCATTCACCACATTGGTGTGCACCTGGGTTGA
TGGCCGGACCGTTGATTCCCTGACGACTACGAGCACCTGCATGAAGCAGAAGGCTTCATTTGGTGACCCC
GACGTGATAGTTAGGGAATAGTGGTCGGCCACAGACGGCGTGGCGATCCTGTCTCCATCCGTCTCGTCTA
TCGGGAGGCGAGTTCGATGACCCTGGTGGAGGGGGCTGCGGCTTAGGGAGGCAGAAGCTGAGTACCGTCG
GAGGGGATCCACAGGACGGGTGTGGTCGCCATGATCGCGTAGTCGATAGTGGCTCCAAGTAGCGAAGCGA
GCAGGACTGGGCGGCGGCCAAAGCGGTCGGACAGTGCTCCGAGAACGGGTGCGCATAGAAATTGCATCAA
CGCATATAGCGCTAGCAGCACGCCATAGTGACTGGCGATGCTGTCGGAATGGACGATATCCCGCAAGAGG
CCCGGCAGTACCGGCATAACCAAGCCTATGCCTACAGCATCCAGGGTGACGGTGCCGAGGATGACGATGA
GCGCATTGTTAGATTTCATACACGGTGCCTGACTGCGTTAGCAATTTAACTGTGATAAACTACCGCATTA
AAGCTCCAAGCTTGGCTGTTTCCTGTGTGAAATTGTTATCCGCTCACAATTCCACACATTATACGAGCCG
GAAGCATAAAGTGTAAAGCCTGGGGTGCCTAATGAGTGAGAATTCTTGAAGACGAAAGGGCCTCGTGATA
CGCCTATTTTTATAGGTTAATGTCATGATAATAATGGTTTCTTAGACGTCAGGTGGCACTTTTCGGGGAA
ATGTGCGCGGAACCCCTATTTGTTTATTTTTCTAAATACATTCAAATATGTATCCGCTCATGAGACAATA
ACCCTGATAAATGCTTCAATAATATTGAAAAAGGAAGAGTATGAGTATTCAACATTTCCGTGTCGCCCTT
ATTCCCTTTTTTGCGGCATTTTGCCTTCCTGTTTTTGCTCACCCAGAAACGCTGGTGAAAGTAAAAGATG
CTGAAGATCAGTTGGGTGCACGAGTGGGTTACATCGAACTGGATCTCAACAGCGGTAAGATCCTTGAGAG
TTTTCGCCCCGAAGAACGTTTTCCAATGATGAGCACTTTTAAAGTTCTGCTATGTGGCGCGGTATTATCC
CGTGTTGACGCCGGGCAAGAGCAACTCGGTCGCCGCATACACTATTCTCAGAATGACTTGGTTGAGTACT
CACCAGTCACAGAAAAGCATCTTACGGATGGCATGACAGTAAGAGAATTATGCAGTGCTGCCATAACCAT
GAGTGATAACACTGCGGCCAACTTACTTCTGACAACGATCGGAGGACCGAAGGAGCTAACCGCTTTTTTG
CACAACATGGGGGATCATGTAACTCGCCTTGATCGTTGGGAACCGGAGCTGAATGAAGCCATACCAAACG
ACGAGCGTGACACCACGATGCCTGCAGCAATGGCAACAACGTTGCGCAAACTATTAACTGGCGAACTACT
TACTCTAGCTTCCCGGCAACAATTAATAGACTGGATGGAGGCGGATAAAGTTGCAGGACCACTTCTGCGC
TCGGCCCTTCCGGCTGGCTGGTTTATTGCTGATAAATCTGGAGCCGGTGAGCGTGGGTCTCGCGGTATCA
TTGCAGCACTGGGGCCAGATGGTAAGCCCTCCCGTATCGTAGTTATCTACACGACGGGGAGTCAGGCAAC
TATGGATGAACGAAATAGACAGATCGCTGAGATAGGTGCCTCACTGATTAAGCATTGGTAACTGTCAGAC
CAAGTTTACTCATATATACTTTAGATTGATTTAAAACTTCATTTTTAATTTAAAAGGATCTAGGTGAAGA
TCCTTTTTGATAATCTCATGACCAAAATCCCTTAACGTGAGTTTTCGTTCCACTGAGCGTCAGACCCCGT
AGAAAAGATCAAAGGATCTTCTTGAGATCCTTTTTTTCTGCGCGTAATCTGCTGCTTGCAAACAAAAAAA
CCACCGCTACCAGCGGTGGTTTGTTTGCCGGATCAAGAGCTACCAACTCTTTTTCCGAAGGTAACTGGCT
TCAGCAGAGCGCAGATACCAAATACTGTCCTTCTAGTGTAGCCGTAGTTAGGCCACCACTTCAAGAACTC
TGTAGCACCGCCTACATACCTCGCTCTGCTAATCCTGTTACCAGTGGCTGCTGCCAGTGGCGATAAGTCG
TGTCTTACCGGGTTGGACTCAAGACGATAGTTACCGGATAAGGCGCAGCGGTCGGGCTGAACGGGGGGTT
CGTGCACACAGCCCAGCTTGGAGCGAACGACCTACACCGAACTGAGATACCTACAGCGTGAGCTATGAGA
AAGCGCCACGCTTCCCGAAGGGAGAAAGGCGGACAGGTATCCGGTAAGCGGCAGGGTCGGAACAGGAGAG
CGCACGAGGGAGCTTCCAGGGGGAAACGCCTGGTATCTTTATAGTCCTGTCGGGTTTCGCCACCTCTGAC
TTGAGCGTCGATTTTTGTGATGCTCGTCAGGGGGGCGGAGCCTATGGAAAAACGCCAGCAACGCGGCCTT
TTTACGGTTCCTGGCCTTTTGCTGGCCTTTTGCTCACATGTTCTTTCCTGCGTTATCCCCTGATTCTGTG
GATAACCGTATTACCGCCTTTGAGTGAGCTGATACCGCTCGCCGCAGCCGAACGACCGAGCGCAGCGAGT
CAGTGAGCGAGGAAGCGGAAGAGCGCCTGATGCGGTATTTTCTCCTTACGCATCTGTGCGGTATTTCACA
CCGCATATGGTGCACTCTCAGTACAATCTGCTCTGATGCCGCATAGTTAAGCCAGTATACACTCCGCTAT
CGCTACGTGACTGGGTCATGGCTGCGCCCCGACACCCGCCAACACCCGCTGACGCGCCCTGACGGGCTTG
TCTGCTCCCGGCATCCGCTTACAGACAAGCTGTGACCGTCTCCGGGAGCTGCATGTGTCAGAGGTTTTCA
CCGTCATCACCGAAACGCGCGAGGCAGCTGCGGTAAAGCTCATCAGCGTGGTCGTGAAGCGATTCACAGA
TGTCTGCCTGTTCATCCGCGTCCAGCTCGTTGAGTTTCTCCAGAAGCGTTAATGTCTGGCTTCTGATAAA
GCGGGCCATGTTAAGGGCGGTTTTTTCCTGTTTGGTCACTGATGCCTCCGTGTAAGGAGGATTTCTGTTC
ATGGGGGTAATGATACCGATGAAACGAGAGAGGATGCTCACGATACGGGTTACTGATGATGAACATGCCC
GGTTACTGGAACGTTGTGAGGGTAAACAACTGGCGGTATGGATGCGGCGGGACCAGAGAAAAATCACTCA
GGGTCAATGCCAGCGCTTCGTTAATACAGATGTAGGTGTTCCACAGGGTAGCCAGCAGCATCCTGCGATG
CAGATCCGGAACATAATGGTGCAGGGCGCTGACTTCCGCGTTTCCAGACTTTACGAAACACGGAAACCGA
AGACCATTCATGTTGTTGCTCAGGTCGCAGACGTTTTGCAGCAGCAGTCGCTTCACGTTCGCTCGCGTAT
CGGTGATTCATTCTGCTAACCAGTAAGGCAACCCCGCCAGCCTAGCCGGGTCCTCAACGACAGGAGCACG
ATCATGCGCACCCGTGGCCAGGACCCAACGCTGCCCGAGATGCGCCGCGTGCGGCTGCTGGAGATGGCGG
ACGCGATGGATATGTTCTGCCAAGGGTTGGTTTGCGCATTCACAGTTCTCCGCAAGAATTGATTGGCTCC
AATTCTTGGAGTGGTGAATCCGTTAGCGAGGTGCCGCCGGCTTCCATTCAGGTCGAGGTGGCCCGGCTCC
ATGCACCGCGACGCAACGCGGGGAGGCAGACAAGGTATAGGGCGGCGATGCGATGTACGGGCCAGATATA
CGCGTATCTGAGGGGACTAGGGTGTGTTTAGGCGAAAAGCGGGGCTTCGGTTGTACGCGGTTAGGAGTCC
CCTCAGGATATAGTAGTTTCGCTTTTGCATAGGGAGGGGGAAATGTAGTCTTATGCAATACTCTTGTAGT
CTTGCAACATGGTAACGATGAGTTAGCAACATGCCTTACAAGGAGAGAAAAAGCACCGTGCATGCCGATT
GGTGGAAGTAAGGTGGTACGATCGTGCCTTATTAGGAAGGCAACAGACGGGTCTGACATGGATTGGACGA
ACCACTGAATTCCGCATTGCAGAGATATTGTATTTAAGTGCCTAGCTCGATACAATAAACGCCATTTGAC
CATTCACCACATTGGTGTGCACCTGGGTTGATGGCCGGACCGTTGATTCCCTGACGACTACGAGCACCTG
CATGAAGCAGAAGGCTTCATTTGGTGACCCCGACGTGATAGTTAGGGAATAGTGGTCGGCCACAGACGGC
GTGGCGATCCTGTCTCCATCCGTCTCGTCTATCGGGAGGCGAGTTCGATGACCCTGGTGGAGGGGGCTGC
GGCTTAGGGAGGCAGAAGCTGAGTACCGTCGGAGGGAGCTCCAGGGCCCGGAGCGACTGACCCCTGCCGA
GAACTCAGAGGGTCGTCGGAAGACGGAGAGTGAGCCCGACGACCACCCCAGGCACGTCTTTGGTCGGCCT
GCGGATCAAGCATGGAAGCCGTCATTAAGGTGATTTCGTCCGCGTGTAAAACCTATTGCGGGAAAATCTC
TCCTTCTAAGAAGGAAATAGGGGCCATGTTGTCCCTGTTACAAAAGGAAGGGTTGCTTATGTCTCCCTCA
GATTTATATTCTCCGGGGTCCTGGGATCCCATCACTGCGGCGCTCTCCCAGCGGGCAATGGTACTTGGAA
AATCGGGAGAGTTAAAAACCTGGGGATTGGTTTTGGGGGCATTGAAGGCGGCTCGAGAGGAACAGGTTAC
ATCTGAGCAAGCAAAGTTTTGGTTGGGATTAGGGGGAGGGAGGGTCTCTCCCCCAGGTCCGGAGTGCATC
GAGAAACCAGCTACGGAGCGGCGAATCGACAAAGGGGAGGAGGTGGGAGAAACAACTGTGCAGCGAGATG
CGAAGATGGCGCCAGAGGAAGCGGCCACACCTAAAACCGTTGGCACATCCTGCTATCATTGCGGAACAGC
TGTTGGCTGCAATTGCGCCACCGCCACAGCCTCGGCCCCTCCTCCCCCTTATGTGGGGAGTGGTTTGTAT
CCTTCCCTGGCGGGGGTGGGAGAGCAGCAGGGCCAGGGAGATAACACGTCTCGGGGGGCGGAGCAGCCAA
GGGAGGAGCCAGGGCACGCGGGTCAGGCCCCTGGGCCGGCCCTGACTGACTGGGCAAGGGTAAGGGAGGA
GCTTGCGAGTACTGGTCCGCCCGTGGTGGCCATGCCTGTAGTGATTAAGACAGAGGGACCCGCCTGGACC
CCTCTGGAGCCAAAATTGATCACAAGACTGGCTGATACGGTCAGGACCAAGGGCTTACGATCCCCGATCA
CTATGGCAGAAGTGGAAGCGCTCATGTCCTCCCCGTTGCTGCCGCATGACGTCACGAATCTAATGAGAGT
GATTTTAGGACCTGCCCCATATGCCTTATGGATGGACGCTTGGGGAGTCCAACTCCAGACGGTTATAGCG
GCAGCCACTCGCGACCCCCGACACCCAGCGAACGGTCAAGGGCGGGGGGAACGGACTAACTTGGATCGAT
TAAAGGGCTTAGCTGATGGGATGGTGGGCAACCCACAGGGTCAGGCCGCATTATTAAGACCGGGGGAATT
GGTTGCTATTACGGCGTCGGCTCTCCAGGCGTTTAGAGAAGTTGCCCGGCTGGCGGAACCTGCAGGTCCA
TGGGCGGACATCACGCAGGGACCATCTGAGTCCTTTGTTGATTTTGCCAATCGGCTTATAAAGGCGGTTG
AGGGGTCAGATCTCCCGCCTTCCGCGCGGGCTCCGGTGATCATTGACTGCTTTAGGCAGAAGTCACAGCC
AGATATTCAGCAGCTTATACGGGCAGCACCCTCCACGCTGACCACCCCAGGAGAGATAATCAAATATGTG
CTAGACAGGCAGAAGATTGCCCCTCTTACGGATCAAGGCATAGCCGCGGCCATGTCGTCTGCTATCCAGC
CCTTAGTTATGGCAGTAGTCAATAGAGAGAGGGATGGACAAACTGGGTCGGGTGGTCGTGCCCGAGGGCT
CTGCTACACTTGTGGATCCCCGGGACATTATCAGGCACAGTGCCCGAAAAAACGAAAGTCAGGAAACAGC
CGTGAGCGATGTCAGCTGTGTGACGGGATGGGACACAACGCTAAACAGTGTAGGAAGCGGGATGGCAACC
AGGGCCAACGCCCAGGAAGAGGTCTCTCTTCGGGGCCGTGGCCCGGCCCTGAGCAGCCTGCCGTCTCGTT
AGCGATGACAATGGAACATAAAGATCGCCCCTTGGTTAGGGTCATTCTGACTAACACTGGGAGTCATCCA
GTCAAACAACGTTCGGTGTATATCACCGCGCTGTTGGACTCCGGAGCGGACATCACTATTATTTCGGAGG
AGGATTGGCCTACTGATTGGCCGGTGGTGGACACCGCGAACCCACAGATCCATGGCATAGGAGGGGGAAT
TCCCATGCGAAAATCCCGGGATATGATAGAGGTGGGGGTTATTAACCGAGACGGGTCGTTGGAGCGACCC
CTGCTCCTCTTCCCCGCAGTCGCTATGGTTAGAGGGAGTATCCTAGGAAGAGATTGTCTGCAGGGCCTAG
GGCTCCGCTTGACAAATTTATAGGGAGGGCCACTGTTCTTACTGTTGCGCTACATCTGGCTATTCCGCTC
AAATGGAAGTCAGACCGCACGCCTGTGTGGATTGACCAGTGGCCCCTTCCTGAAGGTAAACTTGTAGCGC
TAACGCAATTAGTGGAAAAAGAATTACAGTTAGGACATATAGAGCCCTCACTTAGTTGTTGGAACACACC
TGTTTTTGTGATCCGGAAGGCTTCCGGGTCTTATCGCTTATTGCATGATTTGCGCGCTGTTAACGCCAAG
CTTGTTCCTTTTGGGGCCGTCCAACAGGGGGCGCCAGTTCTCTCCGCGCTCCCGCGTGGCTGGCCCCTGA
TGGTCCTAGACCTCAAGGATTGCTTCTTTTCTATCCCTCTTGCGGAACAAGATCGCGAAGCTTTTGCATT
TACGCTCCCCTCTGTGAATAACCAGGCCCCCGCTCGAAGATTCCAATGGAAGGTCTTGCCCCAAGGGATG
ACCTGTTCTCCCACTATCTGTCAGTTGGTAGTGGGTCAGGTGCTCGAGCCCTTGCGACTCAAGCACCCAG
CTCTGCGCATGTTGCATTATATGGACGATCTTTTGCTAGCCGCCTCAAGTCATGATGGGTTGGAAGCGGC
AGGGAAGGAGGTTATCGGTACATTGGAAAGAGCCGGGTTCACTATTTCGCCGGATAAGATCCAGAGGGAG
CCCGGAGTACAATATCTTGGGTACAAGTTAGGCAGTACGTATGTAGCACCCGTAGGCTTGGTAGCAGAAC
CCAGGATAGCCACCTTGTGGGATGTTCAAAAGCTGGTGGGGTCACTTCAGTGGCTTCGCCCAGCGTTAGG
GATCCCGCCACGACTGATGGGTCCCTTTTATGAGCAGTTACGAGGGTCAGATCCTAACGAGGCGAGGGAA
TGGAATCTAGACATGAAAATGGCCTGGAGAGAGATCGTACAGCTTAGCACTACTGCTGCCTTGGAACGAT
GGGACCCTGCCCAGCCTCTGGAAGGAGCGGTCGCTAGATGTGAACAGGGGGCAATAGGGGTCCTGGGACA
GGGACTGTCCACACACCCAAGGCCATGTTTGTGGTTATTCTCCACCCAACCCACCAAGGCGTTTACTGCT
TGGTTAGAAGTGCTCACCCTTTTGATTACTAAGCTACGCGCTTCGGCAGTGCGAACCTTTGGCAAGGAGG
TTGATATCCTCCTGTTGCCTGCATGCTTCCGGGAGGACCTTCCGCTCCCGGAGGGGATCCTGTTAGCACT
TAGGGGGTTTGCAGGAAAAATCAGGAGTAGTGACACGCCATCTATTTTTGACATTGCGCGTCCACTGCAT
GTTTCTCTGAAAGTGAGGGTTACCGACCACCCTGTGCCGGGACCCACTGTCTTTACCGACGCCTCCTCAA
GCACCCATAAAGGGGTGGTAGTCTGGAGGGAGGGCCCAAGGTGGGAGATAAAAGAAATAGTTGATTTGGG
GGCAAGTGTACAACAACTGGAGGCACGCGCTGTGGCCATGGCACTTCTGCTGTGGCCGACAACGCCCACT
AATGTAGTGACTGACTCTGCGTTTGTTGCGAAAATGTTACTCAAGATGGGACAGGAGGGAGTCCCGTCTA
CAGCGGCAGCTTTTATTTTAGAGGATGCGTTAAGCCAAAGGTCAGCCATGGCCGCCGTTCTCCACGTGCG
GAGTCATTCTGAAGTGCCAGGGTTTTTCACAGAAGGAAATGACGTGGCAGATAGCCAAGCCACCTTTCAA
GCGTATCCCTTGAGAGAGGCTAAAGATCTTCATACCGCTCTCCATATTGGACCCCGCGCGCTATCCAAAG
CGTGTAATATATCTATGCAGCAGGCTAGGGAGGTTGTTCAGACCTGCCCGCATTGTAATTCAGCCCCTGC
GTTGGAGGCCGGGGTAAACCCTAGGGGTTTGGGACCCCTACAGATATGGCAGACAGACTTTACGCTTGAG
CCTAGAATGGCTCCCCGTTCCTGGCTCGCTGTTACTGTGGACACCGCCTCATCAGCGATAGTCGTAACTC
AGCATGGCCGTGTTACATCGGTTGCTGCACAACATCATTGGGCCACGGCTATCGCCGTTTTGGGAAGACC
AAAGGCCATAAAAACAGATAACGGGTCCTGCTTCACGTCTAAATCCACGCGGGAGTGGCTCGCGAGATGG
GGGATAGCACACACCACCGGGATTCCGGGAAATTCCCAGGGTCAAGCTATGGTAGAGCGGGCCAACCGGC
TCCTGAAAGATAAGATCCGTGTGCTTGCGGAAGGGGACGGCTTTATGAAAAGAATCCCCGCCAGCAAACA
GGGGGAACTACTAGCCAAAGCAATGTATGCCCTCAATCACTTTGAGCGTGGTGAAAACACAAAAACACCG
GTACAAAAACACTGGAGACCTACCGTTCTTACAGAAGGACCCCCGGTTAAAATACGAATAGAGACAGGGG
AGTGGGAAAAAGGATGGAACGTGCTGGTCTGGGGACGAGGTTATGCCGCTGTGAAAAACAGGGACACTGA
TAAGGTTATTTGGGTACCCTCTCGGAAAGTTAAACCGGATGTCACCCAAAAGGATGAGGTGACTAAGAAA
GATGAGGCGAGCCCTCTTTTTGCAGGCATTTCTGACTGGATACCCTGGGAAGACGAGCAAGAAGGACTCC
AAGGAGAAACCGCTAGCAACAAGCAAGAAAGACCCGGAGAAGACACCCTTGCTGCCAACGAGAGTTAATT
ATATTCTCATTATTGGTGTCCTGGTCTTGTGTGAGGTTACGGGGGTAAGAGCTGATGTCCACTTACTCGA
GCAGCCAGGGAACCTTTGGATTACATGGGCCAACCGTACAGGCCAAACGGATTTTTGCCTCTCTACACAG
TCAGCCACCTCCCCTTTTCAAACATGTTTGATAGGTATCCCGTCCCCTATTTCCGAGGGTGATTTTAAGG
GATATGTTTCTGATACAAATTGCACCACCTTGGGAACTGATCGGTTAGTCTCGTCAGCCGACTTTACTGG
CGGACCTGACAACAGTACCACCCTCACTTATCGGAAGGTCTCATGCTTGTTGTTAAAGCTGAATGTCTCT
ATGTGGGATGAGCCACCTGAACTACAGCTGTTAGGTTCCCAGTCTCTCCCTAACATTACTAATATTGCTC
AGATTTCCGGTATAACCGGGGGATGCGTAGGCTTCAGACCACAAGGGGTTCCTTGGTATCTAGGTTGGTC
TAGACAGGAGGCCACGCGGTTTCTCCTTAGACACCCCTCTTTCTCTAAATCCACGGAACCGTTTACGGTG
GTGACAGCGGATAGGCACAATCTTTTTATGGGGAGTGAGTACTGCGGTGCATATGGCTACAGATTTTGGA
ACATGTATAACTGCTCACAGGTGGGGCGGCAGTACCGCTGTGGTAATGCGCGCAGCCCCCGCCCGGGTCT
TCCTGAAATCCAGTGTACAAGGAGAGGAGGCAAATGGGTTAATCAATCACAGGAAATTAATGAGTCGGAG
CCGTTCAGCTTTACGGTGAACTGTACAGCTAGTAGTTTGGGTAATGCCAGTGGGTGTTGCGGAAAAGCAG
GCACGATTCTCCCGGGAAAGTGGGTCGACAGCACACAAGGTAGTTTCACCAAACCAAAAGCGCTACCACC
CGCAATTTTCCTCATTTGTGGGGATCGCGCATGGCAAGGAATTCCCAGTCGTCCGGTAGGGGGCCCCTGC
TATTTAGGCAAGCTTACCATGTTAGCACCTAAGCATACAGATATTCTCAAGGTGCTTGTCAATTCATCGC
GGACAGGTATAAGACGTAAACGAAGCACCTCACACCTGGATGATACATGCTCAGATGAAGTGCAGCTTTG
GGGTCCTACAGCAAGAATCTTTGCATCTATCCTAGCCCCGGGGGTAGCAGCTGCGCAAGCCTTAAGAGAA
ATTGAGAGACTAGCCTGTTGGTCCGTTAAACAGGCTAACTTGACAACATCACTCCTCGGGGACTTATTGG
ATGATGTCACGAGTATTCGACACGCGGTCCTGCAGAACCGAGCGGCTATTGACTTCTTGCTCCTAGCTCA
CGGCCATGGCTGTGAGGACGTTGCCGGAATGTGCTGTTTCAATTTGAGTGATCACAGTGAGTCTATACAG
AAGAAGTTCCAGCTAATGAAGGAACATGTCAATAAGATCGGCGTGGACAGCGACCCAATTGGAAGTTGGC
TGCGAGGACTATTCGGGGGAATAGGAGAATGGGCCGTTCATTTGCTGAAAGGACTGCTTTTGGGGCTTGT
AGTTATTTTGTTGCTAGTAGTGTGCCTGCCTTGCCTTTTGCAAATCGTATGCGGTAACATCAGAAAGATG
ATTAATAACTCCATCAGCTACCACACGGAATATAAGAAGCTGCAAAAGGCCTGTGGGCAGCCTGAAAGCA
GAATAGTATAAGGCAGTACATGGGTGGTGGTATAGCGCTTGCGAGTCCATCGAGGAAGGCAGGAAAGACA
GCTATTGGTAATTGTGAAATACGCTTTTGTCTGTGTGCTGCAGGAGCTGAGCTGACTCTGCTGGTGGCCT
CGCGTACCACTGTGGCATCGGCGGCCGCGTTTAAACTTAATTAAATG
